Addgene plasmid #121186: pMK375 (Hygro-P2A-Stag-3FLAG)
Purpose: N-terminal tagging
Depositing lab: Masato Kanemaki. Publication: Generation of conditional auxin-inducible degron (AID) cells and tight control of degron-fused proteins using the degradation inhibitor auxinole. Yesbolatova A, Natsume T, Hayashi KI, Kanemaki MT. Methods. 2019 Apr 23. pii: S1046-2023(18)30331-1. doi: 10.1016/j.ymeth.2019.04.010. PubMed 31026591.
Backbone
  Vector backbone: pBluescript
  Vector type: CRISPR
Growth in bacteria
  Bacterial resistance: Ampicillin, 100 μg/mL
  Growth temperature: 37°C
  Growth strain: DH5alpha
  Copy number: High Copy
Gene/Insert
  Gene/Insert name: Hygro-P2A-Stag-3FLAG
  Species: Synthetic
  Cloning method: Restriction Enzyme; 5′ cloning site Unknown (unknown if destroyed); 3′ cloning site Unknown (unknown if destroyed)
Terms and licenses: Academic/Nonprofit Terms; Industry Terms: Not Available to Industry
How to cite: pMK375 (Hygro-P2A-Stag-3FLAG) was a gift from Masato Kanemaki (Addgene plasmid # 121186 ; http://n2t.net/addgene:121186 ; RRID:Addgene_121186)
