[The description below was written by a language model from this plasmid's Addgene catalogue record and pLannotate feature annotations shown in this document.]
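Description:
pMK375 (Hygro-P2A-Stag-3FLAG) is a small (about 4.2 kb) pBluescript-based cassette plasmid intended as a donor template source for N-terminal tagging of endogenous genes by CRISPR-assisted knock-in. It is propagated in E. coli as a high-copy plasmid through its ColE1/pUC-type origin and is selected with ampicillin via the β-lactamase gene and its native promoter. The backbone also retains the usual pBluescript elements: an f1 origin for single-stranded DNA production, lac promoter/operator and lacZα remnants, and T7 and T3 promoters flanking the interrupted multiple cloning site.

The synthetic insert sits between the two remaining MCS fragments and consists of the hygromycin B phosphotransferase gene (hph), followed by a P2A self-cleaving peptide (named in the construct title; it falls in the unannotated gap between hph and the tags), then an S-tag and a 3xFLAG epitope. No eukaryotic promoter or polyadenylation signal is annotated in the cassette. This fits a design in which the cassette is inserted in frame at the start of a target gene, so that the endogenous promoter drives a single transcript. P2A-mediated ribosome skipping would then separate the hygromycin resistance protein from the target protein, which carries the S-tag and 3xFLAG at its N-terminus for affinity purification and detection.

The record does not list homology arms, a guide RNA or Cas9, so locus-specific arms and the nuclease components must be supplied separately. The associated work concerns auxin-inducible degron cell lines, although no degron sequence is annotated in this plasmid.
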