Features (pLannotate 1.2.2; 16 found; start..end, strand, type, name):
    109..127     +  promoter       T7 promoter: promoter for bacteriophage T7 RNA polymerase
    136..184     -  misc_feature   MCS (fragment): pBluescript multiple cloning site
    190..1212    +  CDS            hph: KHYB_ECOLX - Experimental evidence at protein level: Swiss-Prot protein existence level 1. The aminoglycoside phosphotransferases achieve inactivation of their antibiotic substrates by phosphorylation. Only phosphorylates hygromycin and closely related compounds such as demethyl analogs and destomycin. From Escherichia coli.
   1291..1332    +  CDS            S-Tag (fragment): affinity and epitope tag derived from pancreatic ribonuclease A
   1345..1410    +  CDS            3xFLAG: three tandem FLAG® epitope tags, followed by an enterokinase cleavage site
   1429..1470    -  misc_feature   MCS (fragment): pBluescript multiple cloning site
   1483..1501    -  promoter       T3 promoter: promoter for bacteriophage T3 RNA polymerase
   1546..1562    -  protein_bind   lac operator: The lac repressor binds to the lac operator to inhibit transcription in E. coli. This inhibition can be relieved by adding lactose or isopropyl-β-D-thiogalactopyranoside (IPTG). lac repressor encoded by lacI
   1570..1600    -  promoter       lac promoter: promoter for the E. coli lac operon
   1615..1636    -  protein_bind   CAP binding site: CAP binding activates transcription in the presence of cAMP. E. coli catabolite activator protein
   1649..1741    -  CDS            lacI (fragment): lac repressor; lacI; The lac repressor binds to the lac operator to inhibit transcription in E. coli. This inhibition can be relieved by adding lactose or isopropyl-β-D-thiogalactopyranoside (IPTG).
   1924..2512    -  rep_origin     ori: high-copy-number ColE1/pMB1/pBR322/pUC origin of replication
   2683..3543    -  CDS            AmpR: β-lactamase; bla; confers resistance to ampicillin, carbenicillin, and related antibiotics
   3544..3648    -  promoter       AmpR promoter: bla
   3675..4033    +  rep_origin     f1 ori (sequence partly withheld): f1 bacteriophage origin of replication; arrow indicates direction of (+) strand synthesis
   4135..101     -  CDS            lacZα (fragment) (across the origin): LacZα fragment of β-galactosidase; lacZ fragment
>Addgene plasmid #121186 | pMK375 (Hygro-P2A-Stag-3FLAG) | addgene full sequence | sequence record 235298 | Addgene NGS Result
CTATTACGCCAGCTGGCGAAAGGGGGATGTGCTGCAAGGCGATTAAGTTGGGTAACGCCAGGGTTTTCCC
AGTCACGACGTTGTAAAACGACGGCCAGTGAGCGCGCGTAATACGACTCACTATAGGGCGAATTGGGTAC
CGGGCCCCCCCTCGAGGTCGACGGTATCGATAAGCTTGATATCGCCACCATGAAAAAGCCTGAACTCACC
GCGACGTCTGTCGAGAAGTTTCTGATCGAAAAGTTCGACAGCGTCTCCGACCTGATGCAGCTCTCGGAGG
GCGAAGAATCTCGTGCTTTCAGCTTCGATGTAGGAGGGCGTGGATATGTCCTGCGGGTAAATAGCTGCGC
CGATGGTTTCTACAAAGATCGTTATGTTTATCGGCACTTTGCATCGGCCGCGCTCCCGATTCCGGAAGTG
CTTGACATTGGGGAATTCAGCGAGAGCCTGACCTATTGCATCTCCCGCCGTGCACAGGGTGTCACGTTGC
AAGACCTGCCTGAAACCGAACTGCCCGCTGTTCTGCAGCCGGTCGCGGAGGCCATGGATGCGATCGCTGC
GGCCGATCTTAGCCAGACGAGCGGGTTCGGCCCATTCGGACCGCAAGGAATCGGTCAATACACTACATGG
CGTGATTTCATATGCGCGATTGCTGATCCCCATGTGTATCACTGGCAAACTGTGATGGACGACACCGTCA
GTGCGTCCGTCGCGCAGGCTCTCGATGAGCTGATGCTTTGGGCCGAGGACTGCCCCGAAGTCCGGCACCT
CGTGCACGCGGATTTCGGCTCCAACAATGTCCTGACGGACAATGGCCGCATAACAGCGGTCATTGACTGG
AGCGAGGCGATGTTCGGGGATTCCCAATACGAGGTCGCCAACATCTTCTTCTGGAGGCCGTGGTTGGCTT
GTATGGAGCAGCAGACGCGCTACTTCGAGCGGAGGCATCCGGAGCTTGCAGGATCGCCGCGGCTCCGGGC
GTATATGCTCCGCATTGGTCTTGACCAACTCTATCAGAGCTTGGTTGACGGCAATTTCGATGATGCAGCT
TGGGCGCAGGGTCGATGCGACGCAATCGTCCGATCCGGAGCCGGGACTGTCGGGCGTACACAAATCGCCC
GCAGAAGCGCGGCCGTCTGGACCGATGGCTGTGTAGAAGTACTCGCCGATAGTGGAAACCGACGCCCCAG
CACTCGTCCGAGGGCAAAGGAATCAGGAAGCGGAGCTACTAACTTCAGCCTGCTGAAGCAGGCTGGAGAC
GTGGAGGAGAACCCTGGACCTAGATCTAAGGAAACCGCCGCTGCAAAATTCGAACGCCAGCACATGGACA
GCCGATCCCGGGCTGACTACAAAGACCATGACGGTGATTATAAAGATCATGACATCGACTACAAGGATGA
CGATGACAAGGGCGCTGGTGCAGGCGCCGGATCCACTAGTTCTAGAGCGGCCGCCACCGCGGTGGAGCTC
CAGCTTTTGTTCCCTTTAGTGAGGGTTAATTGCGCGCTTGGCGTAATCATGGTCATAGCTGTTTCCTGTG
TGAAATTGTTATCCGCTCACAATTCCACACAACATACGAGCCGGAAGCATAAAGTGTAAAGCCTGGGGTG
CCTAATGAGTGAGCTAACTCACATTAATTGCGTTGCGCTCACTGCCCGCTTTCCAGTCGGGAAACCTGTC
GTGCCAGCTGCATTAATGAATCGGCCAACGCGCGGGGAGAGGCGGTTTGCGTATTGGGCGCTCTTCCGCT
TCCTCGCTCACTGACTCGCTGCGCTCGGTCGTTCGGCTGCGGCGAGCGGTATCAGCTCACTCAAAGGCGG
TAATACGGTTATCCACAGAATCAGGGGATAACGCAGGAAAGAACATGTGAGCAAAAGGCCAGCAAAAGGC
CAGGAACCGTAAAAAGGCCGCGTTGCTGGCGTTTTTCCATAGGCTCCGCCCCCCTGACGAGCATCACAAA
AATCGACGCTCAAGTCAGAGGTGGCGAAACCCGACAGGACTATAAAGATACCAGGCGTTTCCCCCTGGAA
GCTCCCTCGTGCGCTCTCCTGTTCCGACCCTGCCGCTTACCGGATACCTGTCCGCCTTTCTCCCTTCGGG
AAGCGTGGCGCTTTCTCATAGCTCACGCTGTAGGTATCTCAGTTCGGTGTAGGTCGTTCGCTCCAAGCTG
GGCTGTGTGCACGAACCCCCCGTTCAGCCCGACCGCTGCGCCTTATCCGGTAACTATCGTCTTGAGTCCA
ACCCGGTAAGACACGACTTATCGCCACTGGCAGCAGCCACTGGTAACAGGATTAGCAGAGCGAGGTATGT
AGGCGGTGCTACAGAGTTCTTGAAGTGGTGGCCTAACTACGGCTACACTAGAAGAACAGTATTTGGTATC
TGCGCTCTGCTGAAGCCAGTTACCTTCGGAAAAAGAGTTGGTAGCTCTTGATCCGGCAAACAAACCACCG
CTGGTAGCGGTGGTTTTTTTGTTTGCAAGCAGCAGATTACGCGCAGAAAAAAAGGATCTCAAGAAGATCC
TTTGATCTTTTCTACGGGGTCTGACGCTCAGTGGAACGAAAACTCACGTTAAGGGATTTTGGTCATGAGA
TTATCAAAAAGGATCTTCACCTAGATCCTTTTAAATTAAAAATGAAGTTTTAAATCAATCTAAAGTATAT
ATGAGTAAACTTGGTCTGACAGTTACCAATGCTTAATCAGTGAGGCACCTATCTCAGCGATCTGTCTATT
TCGTTCATCCATAGTTGCCTGACTCCCCGTCGTGTAGATAACTACGATACGGGAGGGCTTACCATCTGGC
CCCAGTGCTGCAATGATACCGCGAGACCCACGCTCACCGGCTCCAGATTTATCAGCAATAAACCAGCCAG
CCGGAAGGGCCGAGCGCAGAAGTGGTCCTGCAACTTTATCCGCCTCCATCCAGTCTATTAATTGTTGCCG
GGAAGCTAGAGTAAGTAGTTCGCCAGTTAATAGTTTGCGCAACGTTGTTGCCATTGCTACAGGCATCGTG
GTGTCACGCTCGTCGTTTGGTATGGCTTCATTCAGCTCCGGTTCCCAACGATCAAGGCGAGTTACATGAT
CCCCCATGTTGTGCAAAAAAGCGGTTAGCTCCTTCGGTCCTCCGATCGTTGTCAGAAGTAAGTTGGCCGC
AGTGTTATCACTCATGGTTATGGCAGCACTGCATAATTCTCTTACTGTCATGCCATCCGTAAGATGCTTT
TCTGTGACTGGTGAGTACTCAACCAAGTCATTCTGAGAATAGTGTATGCGGCGACCGAGTTGCTCTTGCC
CGGCGTCAATACGGGATAATACCGCGCCACATAGCAGAACTTTAAAAGTGCTCATCATTGGAAAACGTTC
TTCGGGGCGAAAACTCTCAAGGATCTTACCGCTGTTGAGATCCAGTTCGATGTAACCCACTCGTGCACCC
AACTGATCTTCAGCATCTTTTACTTTCACCAGCGTTTCTGGGTGAGCAAAAACAGGAAGGCAAAATGCCG
CAAAAAAGGGAATAAGGGCGACACGGAAATGTTGAATACTCATACTCTTCCTTTTTCAATATTATTGAAG
CATTTATCAGGGTTATTGTCTCATGAGCGGATACATATTTGAATGTATTTAGAAAAATAAACAAATAGGG
GTTCCGCGCACATTTCCCCGAAAAGTGCCACCTG
[124 nt withheld, positions 3675-3798]
C
[91 nt withheld, positions 3800-3890]
A
[49 nt withheld, positions 3892-3940]
CCTTTGACGTTGGAGTCCACGTTCTTT
[37 nt withheld, positions 3968-4004]
ACCCTATCTCGGTCTATTCTTTTGATTTATAAGGGATTTTGCCGATTTCGGCCTATTGGTTAAAAAAATG
AGCTGATTTAACAAAAATTTAACGCGAATTTTAACAAAATATTAACGCTTACAATTTCCATTCGCCATTC
AGGCTGCGCAACTGTTGGGAAGGGCGATCGGTGCGGGCCTCTTCG
